Addgene plasmid #210036: pPB9
Purpose: Contains Cas9 gRNA cloning site, inducible Cas9, UCOE, puro-T2A-eGFP
Depositing lab: Michael Talkowski. Depositing organization: Massachusetts General Hospital. Publication: Parallelized engineering of mutational models using piggyBac transposon delivery of CRISPR libraries. Nuttle X, Burt ND, Currall B, Moyses-Oliveira M, Mohajeri K, Bhavsar R, Lucente D, Yadav R, Tai DJC, Gusella JF, Talkowski ME. Cell Rep Methods. 2023 Dec 5:100672. doi: 10.1016/j.crmeth.2023.100672. PubMed 38091988.
Backbone
  Vector backbone: pPB
  Vector type: Mammalian Expression, CRISPR
  Selectable markers: Puromycin
Growth in bacteria
  Bacterial resistance: Ampicillin, 100 μg/mL
  Growth temperature: 30°C
  Growth strain: NEB Stable
  Growth instructions: recommend using LB with 100 µg/mL carbenicillin
  Copy number: Unknown
Gene/Insert 1
  Gene/Insert name: Cas9
  Species: S. pyogenes
  Insert size (bp): 4101
  Promoter: TRE3G
  Tag / fusion protein: SV40 NLS (N terminal on backbone); nucleoplasmin NLS (C terminal on backbone)
  Cloning method: Gibson Cloning
  Sequencing primers: 5′ N/A
Gene/Insert 2
  Gene/Insert name: puro-T2A-eGFP
  Species: Synthetic
  Insert size (bp): 1365
  Promoter: EF-1α
  Cloning method: Gibson Cloning
  Sequencing primers: 5′ N/A
Terms and licenses: Academic/Nonprofit Terms; Industry Terms: Not Available to Industry
How to cite: pPB9 was a gift from Michael Talkowski (Addgene plasmid # 210036 ; http://n2t.net/addgene:210036 ; RRID:Addgene_210036)
