[The description below was written by a language model from this plasmid's Addgene catalogue record and pLannotate feature annotations shown in this document.]
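Description:
pPB9 is a 12.8 kb mammalian CRISPR vector built on a pPB backbone. The associated publication concerns piggyBac transposon delivery of CRISPR libraries, although the automated feature table does not annotate the transposon terminal repeats themselves. It is maintained in E. coli through a high-copy ColE1/pUC-type origin with ampicillin (β-lactamase) selection. An f1 origin and remnants of lac/lacZα cloning-vector sequence are also present.

The payload combines three functional units. A human U6 RNA polymerase III promoter sits immediately upstream of the S. pyogenes guide RNA scaffold, and the short gap between them serves as the gRNA cloning site. Downstream, a TRE3G tetracycline-responsive promoter drives S. pyogenes Cas9 with an N-terminal SV40 NLS and a C-terminal nucleoplasmin NLS, terminated by an HSV TK polyadenylation signal. Cas9 expression therefore depends on a Tet-On 3G transactivator plus doxycycline, and no transactivator is annotated on this plasmid or mentioned in the record. A third cassette uses the EF-1α core promoter with an HTLV-1 LTR-derived leader to express puromycin N-acetyltransferase joined by a T2A self-cleaving peptide to eGFP, followed by an SV40 poly(A) signal. The annotation software labels the fluorescent protein as EBFP, a closely related GFP variant, but the catalogue entry identifies it as eGFP. The record also lists a UCOE, a chromatin-opening element intended to resist silencing of integrated transgenes. It is not annotated, but may occupy the unannotated stretch upstream of the EF-1α promoter.

Together these parts allow stable genomic integration of a guide, puromycin or fluorescence-based selection of integrants, and inducible genome editing for parallelized engineering of mutational models.
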