Features (pLannotate 1.2.2; 25 found; start..end, strand, type, name):
    554..794     +  promoter       U6 promoter: RNA polymerase III promoter for human U6 snRNA
    821..896     +  misc_RNA       gRNA scaffold: guide RNA scaffold for the Streptococcus pyogenes CRISPR/Cas9 system
    914..932     +  CDS            small t antigen (fragment): SV40 (simian virus 40) small t antigen
    960..1338    +  promoter       TRE3G promoter: 3rd-generation Tet-responsive promoter that can be activated by binding of Tet-On® 3G
   1422..5461    +  CDS            Cas9 (fragment): Cas9 (Csn1) endonuclease from the Streptococcus pyogenes Type II CRISPR/Cas system generates RNA-guided double strand breaks in DNA
   5523..5570    +  CDS            nucleoplasmin NLS: bipartite nuclear localization signal from nucleoplasmin
   5669..5717    +  polyA_signal   HSV TK poly(A) signal: herpes simplex virus thymidine kinase polyadenylation signal (Cole and Stacy, 1985)
   6605..6816    +  promoter       EF-1α core promoter: core promoter for human elongation factor EF-1α
   6829..7097    +  LTR            5' LTR (truncated): truncated 5' long terminal repeat (LTR) from human T-cell leukemia virus (HTLV) type 1
   7131..7727    +  CDS            PuroR: puromycin N-acetyltransferase; pac from Streptomyces alboniger; confers resistance to puromycin
   7782..8498    +  CDS            EBFP: enhanced blue variant of GFP mammalian codon-optimized
   8505..8532    +  misc_feature   WPRE (fragment): woodchuck hepatitis virus posttranscriptional regulatory element
   8537..8658    +  polyA_signal   SV40 poly(A) signal: SV40 polyadenylation signal
   8676..8767    +  ncRNA          G-CSF SLDE: Accession: RF00183 - G-CSF factor stem-loop destabilising element (SLDE)
   9471..9938    +  CDS            B (fragment): PORTL_LAMBD - Experimental evidence at protein level: Swiss-Prot protein existence level 1. Forms the portal vertex of the capsid (PubMed:6228056, PubMed:6232391). This portal plays critical roles in head assembly, genome packaging, neck/tail attachment, and genome ejection (Probable). The portal protein multimerizes as a single ring-shaped homododecamer arranged around a central channel (PubMed:6232391). Binds to the terminase subunits to form the packaging machine (PubMed:7799432). From Escherichia phage lambda (Bacteriophage lambda).
   9974..9996    -  protein_bind   lac operator (fragment): The lac repressor binds to the lac operator to inhibit transcription in E. coli. This inhibition can be relieved by adding lactose or isopropyl-β-D-thiogalactopyranoside (IPTG). lac repressor encoded by lacI
  10000..10030   -  promoter       lac promoter: promoter for the E. coli lac operon
  10045..10066   -  protein_bind   CAP binding site: CAP binding activates transcription in the presence of cAMP. E. coli catabolite activator protein
  10079..10171   -  CDS            lacI (fragment): lac repressor; lacI; The lac repressor binds to the lac operator to inhibit transcription in E. coli. This inhibition can be relieved by adding lactose or isopropyl-β-D-thiogalactopyranoside (IPTG).
  10354..10942   -  rep_origin     ori: high-copy-number ColE1/pMB1/pBR322/pUC origin of replication
  11113..11973   -  CDS            AmpR: β-lactamase; bla; confers resistance to ampicillin, carbenicillin, and related antibiotics
  11974..12078   -  promoter       AmpR promoter: bla
  12131..12559   -  rep_origin     f1 ori (sequence partly withheld): f1 bacteriophage origin of replication; arrow indicates direction of (+) strand synthesis
  12564..12719   -  CDS            lacZα (fragment): LacZα fragment of β-galactosidase; lacZ fragment
  12721..12840   +  CDS            B (fragment): PORTL_LAMBD - Experimental evidence at protein level: Swiss-Prot protein existence level 1. Forms the portal vertex of the capsid (PubMed:6228056, PubMed:6232391). This portal plays critical roles in head assembly, genome packaging, neck/tail attachment, and genome ejection (Probable). The portal protein multimerizes as a single ring-shaped homododecamer arranged around a central channel (PubMed:6232391). Binds to the terminase subunits to form the packaging machine (PubMed:7799432). From Escherichia phage lambda (Bacteriophage lambda).
>Addgene plasmid #210036 | pPB9 | addgene full sequence | sequence record 414005 | Addgene NGS Result
TTAACCCTAGAAAGATAATCATATTGTGACGTACGTTAAAGATAATCATGTGTAAAATTGACGCATGTGT
TTTATCGGTCTGTATATCGAGGTTTATTTATTAATTTGAATAGATATTAAGTTTTATTATATTTACACTT
ACATACTAATAATAAATTCAACAAACAATTTATTTATGTTTATTTATTTATTAAAAAAAACAAAAACTCA
AAATTTCTTCTATAAAGTAACAAAACTTTTATGAGGGACAGCCCCCCCCCAAAGCCCCCAGGGATGTAAT
TACGTCCCTCCCCCGCTAGGGGGCAGCAGCGAGCCGCCCGGGGCTCCGCTCCGGTCCGGCGCTCCCCCCG
CATCCCCGAGCCGGCAGCGTGCGGGGACAGCCCGGGCACGGGGAAGGTGGCACGGGATCGCTTTCCTCTG
AACGCTTCTCGCTGCTCTTTGAGCCTGCAGACACCTGGGGGGATACGGGGAAAAGGCCTCCACGGCCAGA
CTAGAGGTACCAACGCGGCCTTTTTACGGTTCCTGGCCTTTTGCTGGCCTTTTGCTCACATGTGAGGGCC
TATTTCCCATGATTCCTTCATATTTGCATATACGATACAAGGCTGTTAGAGAGATAATTGGAATTAATTT
GACTGTAAACACAAAGATATTAGTACAAAATACGTGACGTAGAAAGTAATAATTTCTTGGGTAGTTTGCA
GTTTTAAAATTATGTTTTAAAATGGACTATCATATGCTTACCGTAACTTGAAAGTATTTCGATTTCTTGG
CTTTATATATCTTGTGGAAAGGACGAAACACCGGGTCTTCGAGAAGACCTGTTTTAGAGCTAGAAATAGC
AAGTTAAAATAAGGCTAGTCCGTTATCAACTTGAAAAAGTGGCACCGAGTCGGTGCTTTTTTGAATTCGC
TAGCTAGGTCTTGAAAGGAGTGGGAATTGGCTCCGGTGCCCGTCAGCTCGAGTTTACTCCCTATCAGTGA
TAGAGAACGTATGAAGAGTTTACTCCCTATCAGTGATAGAGAACGTATGCAGACTTTACTCCCTATCAGT
GATAGAGAACGTATAAGGAGTTTACTCCCTATCAGTGATAGAGAACGTATGACCAGTTTACTCCCTATCA
GTGATAGAGAACGTATCTACAGTTTACTCCCTATCAGTGATAGAGAACGTATATCCAGTTTACTCCCTAT
CAGTGATAGAGAACGTATAAGCTTTAGGCGTGTACGGTGGGCGCCTATAAAAGCAGAGCTCGTTTAGTGA
ACCGTCAGATCGCCTGGAGCAATTCCACAACACTTTTGTCTTATACCAACTTTCCGTACCACTTCCTACC
CTCGTAAAGGTCTAGAGCTAGCGAATTCGAATTTGCCACCATGGCCCCAAAGAAGAAGCGGAAGGTCGGT
ATCCACGGAGTCCCAGCAGCCGACAAGAAGTACTCCATTGGGCTCGATATCGGCACAAACAGCGTCGGCT
GGGCCGTCATTACGGACGAGTACAAGGTGCCGAGCAAAAAATTCAAAGTTCTGGGCAATACCGATCGCCA
CAGCATAAAGAAGAACCTCATTGGCGCCCTCCTGTTCGACTCCGGGGAGACGGCCGAAGCCACGCGGCTC
AAAAGAACAGCACGGCGCAGATATACCCGCAGAAAGAATCGGATCTGCTACCTGCAGGAGATCTTCAGCA
ACGAGATGGCCAAGGTGGACGACAGCTTCTTCCACAGACTGGAAGAGTCCTTCCTGGTGGAAGAGGATAA
GAAGCACGAGCGGCACCCCATCTTCGGCAACATCGTGGACGAGGTGGCCTACCACGAGAAGTACCCCACC
ATCTACCACCTGAGAAAGAAACTGGTGGACAGCACCGACAAGGCCGACCTGCGGCTGATCTATCTGGCCC
TGGCCCACATGATCAAGTTCCGGGGCCACTTCCTGATCGAGGGCGACCTGAACCCCGACAACAGCGACGT
GGACAAGCTGTTCATCCAGCTGGTGCAGACCTACAACCAGCTGTTCGAGGAAAACCCCATCAACGCCAGC
GGCGTGGACGCCAAGGCCATCCTGTCTGCCAGACTGAGCAAGAGCAGACGGCTGGAAAATCTGATCGCCC
AGCTGCCCGGCGAGAAGAAGAATGGCCTGTTCGGAAACCTGATTGCCCTGAGCCTGGGCCTGACCCCCAA
CTTCAAGAGCAACTTCGACCTGGCCGAGGATGCCAAACTGCAGCTGAGCAAGGACACCTACGACGACGAC
CTGGACAACCTGCTGGCCCAGATCGGCGACCAGTACGCCGACCTGTTTCTGGCCGCCAAGAACCTGTCCG
ACGCCATCCTGCTGAGCGACATCCTGAGAGTGAACACCGAGATCACCAAGGCCCCCCTGAGCGCCTCTAT
GATCAAGAGATACGACGAGCACCACCAGGACCTGACCCTGCTGAAAGCTCTCGTGCGGCAGCAGCTGCCT
GAGAAGTACAAAGAGATTTTCTTCGACCAGAGCAAGAACGGCTACGCCGGCTACATTGACGGCGGAGCCA
GCCAGGAAGAGTTCTACAAGTTCATCAAGCCCATCCTGGAAAAGATGGACGGCACCGAGGAACTGCTCGT
GAAGCTGAACAGAGAGGACCTGCTGCGGAAGCAGCGGACCTTCGACAACGGCAGCATCCCCCACCAGATC
CACCTGGGAGAGCTGCACGCCATTCTGCGGCGGCAGGAAGATTTTTACCCATTCCTGAAGGACAACCGGG
AAAAGATCGAGAAGATCCTGACCTTCCGCATCCCCTACTACGTGGGCCCTCTGGCCAGGGGAAACAGCAG
ATTCGCCTGGATGACCAGAAAGAGCGAGGAAACCATCACCCCCTGGAACTTCGAGGAAGTGGTGGACAAG
GGCGCTTCCGCCCAGAGCTTCATCGAGCGGATGACCAACTTCGATAAGAACCTGCCCAACGAGAAGGTGC
TGCCCAAGCACAGCCTGCTGTACGAGTACTTCACCGTGTATAACGAGCTGACCAAAGTGAAATACGTGAC
CGAGGGAATGAGAAAGCCCGCCTTCCTGAGCGGCGAGCAGAAAAAGGCCATCGTGGACCTGCTGTTCAAG
ACCAACCGGAAAGTGACCGTGAAGCAGCTGAAAGAGGACTACTTCAAGAAAATCGAGTGCTTCGACTCCG
TGGAAATCTCCGGCGTGGAAGATCGGTTCAACGCCTCCCTGGGCACATACCACGATCTGCTGAAAATTAT
CAAGGACAAGGACTTCCTGGACAATGAGGAAAACGAGGACATTCTGGAAGATATCGTGCTGACCCTGACA
CTGTTTGAGGACAGAGAGATGATCGAGGAACGGCTGAAAACCTATGCCCACCTGTTCGACGACAAAGTGA
TGAAGCAGCTGAAGCGGCGGAGATACACCGGCTGGGGCAGGCTGAGCCGGAAGCTGATCAACGGCATCCG
GGACAAGCAGTCCGGCAAGACAATCCTGGATTTCCTGAAGTCCGACGGCTTCGCCAACAGAAACTTCATG
CAGCTGATCCACGACGACAGCCTGACCTTTAAAGAGGACATCCAGAAAGCCCAGGTGTCCGGCCAGGGCG
ATAGCCTGCACGAGCACATTGCCAATCTGGCCGGCAGCCCCGCCATTAAGAAGGGCATCCTGCAGACAGT
GAAGGTGGTGGACGAGCTCGTGAAAGTGATGGGCCGGCACAAGCCCGAGAACATCGTGATCGAAATGGCC
AGAGAGAACCAGACCACCCAGAAGGGACAGAAGAACAGCCGCGAGAGAATGAAGCGGATCGAAGAGGGCA
TCAAAGAGCTGGGCAGCCAGATCCTGAAAGAACACCCCGTGGAAAACACCCAGCTGCAGAACGAGAAGCT
GTACCTGTACTACCTGCAGAATGGGCGGGATATGTACGTGGACCAGGAACTGGACATCAACCGGCTGTCC
GACTACGATGTGGACCATATCGTGCCTCAGAGCTTTCTGAAGGACGACTCCATCGACAACAAGGTGCTGA
CCAGAAGCGACAAGAACCGGGGCAAGAGCGACAACGTGCCCTCCGAAGAGGTCGTGAAGAAGATGAAGAA
CTACTGGCGGCAGCTGCTGAACGCCAAGCTGATTACCCAGAGAAAGTTCGACAATCTGACCAAGGCCGAG
AGAGGCGGCCTGAGCGAACTGGATAAGGCCGGCTTCATCAAGAGACAGCTGGTGGAAACCCGGCAGATCA
CAAAGCACGTGGCACAGATCCTGGACTCCCGGATGAACACTAAGTACGACGAGAATGACAAGCTGATCCG
GGAAGTGAAAGTGATCACCCTGAAGTCCAAGCTGGTGTCCGATTTCCGGAAGGATTTCCAGTTTTACAAA
GTGCGCGAGATCAACAACTACCACCACGCCCACGACGCCTACCTGAACGCCGTCGTGGGAACCGCCCTGA
TCAAAAAGTACCCTAAGCTGGAAAGCGAGTTCGTGTACGGCGACTACAAGGTGTACGACGTGCGGAAGAT
GATCGCCAAGAGCGAGCAGGAAATCGGCAAGGCTACCGCCAAGTACTTCTTCTACAGCAACATCATGAAC
TTTTTCAAGACCGAGATTACCCTGGCCAACGGCGAGATCCGGAAGCGGCCTCTGATCGAGACAAACGGCG
AAACCGGGGAGATCGTGTGGGATAAGGGCCGGGATTTTGCCACCGTGCGGAAAGTGCTGAGCATGCCCCA
AGTGAATATCGTGAAAAAGACCGAGGTGCAGACAGGCGGCTTCAGCAAAGAGTCTATCCTGCCCAAGAGG
AACAGCGATAAGCTGATCGCCAGAAAGAAGGACTGGGACCCCAAGAAATACGGCGGATTCGATTCTCCTA
CAGTCGCTTACAGTGTACTGGTTGTGGCCAAAGTGGAGAAAGGGAAGTCTAAAAAACTCAAAAGCGTCAA
GGAACTGCTGGGCATCACAATCATGGAGCGATCAAGCTTCGAAAAAAACCCCATCGACTTTCTCGAGGCG
AAAGGATATAAAGAGGTCAAAAAAGACCTCATCATTAAGCTTCCCAAGTACTCTCTCTTTGAGCTTGAAA
ACGGCCGGAAACGAATGCTCGCTAGTGCGGGCGAGCTGCAGAAAGGTAACGAGCTGGCACTGCCCTCTAA
ATACGTTAATTTCTTGTATCTGGCCAGCCACTATGAAAAGCTCAAAGGGTCTCCCGAAGATAATGAGCAG
AAGCAGCTGTTCGTGGAACAACACAAACACTACCTTGATGAGATCATCGAGCAAATAAGCGAATTCTCCA
AAAGAGTGATCCTCGCCGACGCTAACCTCGATAAGGTGCTTTCTGCTTACAATAAGCACAGGGATAAGCC
CATCAGGGAGCAGGCAGAAAACATTATCCACTTGTTTACTCTGACCAACTTGGGCGCGCCTGCAGCCTTC
AAGTACTTCGACACCACCATAGACAGAAAGCGGTACACCTCTACAAAGGAGGTCCTGGACGCCACACTGA
TTCATCAGTCAATTACGGGGCTCTATGAAACAAGAATCGACCTCTCTCAGCTCGGTGGAGACAAAAGGCC
GGCGGCCACGAAAAAGGCCGGCCAGGCAAAAAAGAAAAAGTGAAAGGGTTCGATCCCTACCGGTTAGTAA
TGAGTTTAAACGGGGGAGGCTAACTGAAACACGGAAGGAGACAATACCGGAAGGAACCCGCGCTATGACG
GCAATAAAAAGACAGAATAAAACGCACGGGTGTTGGGTCGTTTGTTCATAAACGCGGGGTTCGGTCCCAG
GGCTGGCACTCTGTCGATACCCCACCGAGACCCCATTGGGGCCAATACGCCCGCGTTTCTTCCTTTTCCC
CACCCCACCCCCCAAGTTCGGGTGAAGGCCCAGGGCTCGCAGCCAACGTCGGGGCGGCAGGCCCTGCCAT
AGCAGATCTGCGAAATCGGATCCCGGGAGGTGGTCCCTGCAGTTACGCCAATGATAACCCCCGCCAGAAA
AATCTTAGTAGCCTTCCCTTTTTGTTTTCCGTGCCCCAACTCGGCGGATTGACTCGGCCCCTTCCGGAAA
CACCCGAATCAACTTCTAGTCAAATTATTGTTCACGCCGCAATGACCCACCCCTGGCCCGCGTCTGTGGA
ACTGACCCCTGGTGTACAGGAGAGTTCGCTGCTGAAAGTGGTCCCAAAGGGGTACTAGTTTTTAAGCTCC
CAACTCCCCCTCCCCCAGCGTCTGGAGGATTCCACACCCTCGCACCGCAGGGGCGAGGAAGTGGGCGGAG
TCCGGTTTTGGCGCCAGCCGCTGAGGCTGCCAAGCAGAAAAGCCACCGCTGAGGAGACTCCGGTCACTGT
CCTCGCCCCGCCTCCCCCTTCCCTCCCCTTGGGGACCACCGGGCGCCACGCCGCGAACGGTAAGTGCCGC
GGTCGTCGGCGCCTCCGCCCTCCCCCTAGGGCCCCAATTCCCAGCGGGCGCGGCGCGCGGCCCCTCCCCC
CGCCGGGCGCGCGCCCGCTGCCCCGCCCTTCGTGGCCGCCCGGCGTGGGCGGTGCCACCCCTCCCCCCGG
CGGCCCCGCGCGCAGCTCCCGGCTCCCTCCCCCTTCGGATGTGGCTTGAGCTGTAGGCGCGGAGGGATCT
GCGATCGCTCCGGTGCCCGTCAGTGGGCAGAGCGCACATCGCCCACAGTCCCCGAGAAGTTGGGGGGAGG
GGTCGGCAATTGAACGGGTGCCTAGAGAAGGTGGCGCGGGGTAAACTGGGAAAGTGATGTCGTGTACTGG
CTCCGCCTTTTTCCCGAGGGTGGGGGAGAACCGTATATAAGTGCAGTAGTCGCCGTGAACGTTCTTTTTC
GCAACGGGTTTGCCGCCAGAACACAGCTGAAGCTTCGAGGGGCTCGCATCTCTCCTTCACGCGCCCGCCG
CCCTACCTGAGGCCGCCATCCACGCCGGTTGAGTCGCGTTCTGCCGCCTCCCGCCTGTGGTGCCTCCTGA
ACTGCGTCCGCCGTCTAGGTAAGTTTAAAGCTCAGGTCGAGACCGGGCCTTTGTCCGGCGCTCCCTTGGA
GCCTACCTAGACTCAGCCGGCTCTCCACGCTTTGCCTGACCCTGCTTGCTCAACTCTACGTCTTTGTTTC
GTTTTCTGTTCTGCGCCGTTACAGATCTAAGCTGTGACCGGCGCCTACTCTAGAGCCGCCATGACCGAGT
ACAAGCCCACGGTGCGCCTCGCCACCCGCGACGACGTCCCCAGGGCCGTACGCACCCTCGCCGCCGCGTT
CGCCGACTACCCCGCCACGCGCCACACCGTCGACCCGGACCGCCACATCGAGCGGGTCACCGAGCTGCAA
GAACTCTTCCTCACGCGCGTCGGGCTCGACATCGGCAAGGTGTGGGTCGCGGACGACGGCGCCGCGGTGG
CGGTCTGGACCACGCCGGAGAGCGTCGAAGCGGGGGCGGTGTTCGCCGAGATCGGCCCGCGCATGGCCGA
GTTGAGCGGTTCCCGGCTGGCCGCGCAGCAACAGATGGAAGGCCTCCTGGCGCCGCACCGGCCCAAGGAG
CCCGCGTGGTTCCTGGCCACCGTCGGCGTCTCGCCCGACCACCAGGGCAAGGGTCTGGGCAGCGCCGTCG
TGCTCCCCGGAGTGGAGGCGGCCGAGCGCGCCGGGGTGCCCGCCTTCCTGGAGACCTCCGCGCCCCGCAA
CCTCCCCTTCTACGAGCGGCTCGGCTTCACCGTCACCGCCGACGTCGAGGTGCCCGAAGGACCGCGCACC
TGGTGCATGACCCGCAAGCCCGGTGCCGAGGGCAGAGGAAGTCTACTAACATGCGGTGACGTGGAGGAGA
ATCCCGGCCCTGTGAGCAAGGGCGAGGAGCTGTTCACCGGGGTGGTGCCCATCCTGGTCGAGCTGGACGG
CGACGTAAACGGCCACAAGTTCAGCGTGTCCGGCGAGGGCGAGGGCGATGCCACCTACGGCAAGCTGACC
CTGAAGTTCATCTGCACCACCGGCAAGCTGCCCGTGCCCTGGCCCACCCTCGTGACCACCCTGACCTACG
GCGTGCAGTGCTTCAGCCGCTACCCCGACCACATGAAGCAGCACGACTTCTTCAAGTCCGCCATGCCCGA
AGGCTACGTCCAGGAGCGCACCATCTTCTTCAAGGACGACGGCAACTACAAGACCCGCGCCGAGGTGAAG
TTCGAGGGCGACACCCTGGTGAACCGCATCGAGCTGAAGGGCATCGACTTCAAGGAGGACGGCAACATCC
TGGGGCACAAGCTGGAGTACAACTACAACAGCCACAACGTCTATATCATGGCCGACAAGCAGAAGAACGG
CATCAAGGTGAACTTCAAGATCCGCCACAACATCGAGGACGGCAGCGTGCAGCTCGCCGACCACTACCAG
CAGAACACCCCCATCGGCGACGGCCCCGTGCTGCTGCCCGACAACCACTACCTGAGCACCCAGTCCGCCC
TGAGCAAAGACCCCAACGAGAAGCGCGATCACATGGTCCTGCTGGAGTTCGTGACCGCCGCCGGGATCAC
TCTCGGCATGGACGAGCTGTACAAGTGAGTCGACAATCAACCTCTGGATTACAAAATTTGTGGGTTAACT
TGTTTATTGCAGCTTATAATGGTTACAAATAAAGCAATAGCATCACAAATTTCACAAATAAAGCATTTTT
TTCACTGCATTCTAGTTGTGGTTTGTCCAAACTCATCAATGTATCTTATCATGTCTGGAATTGACTCAAA
TGATGTCAATTAGTCTATCAGAAGCTATCTGGTCTCCCTTCCGGGGGACAAGACATCCCTGTTTAATATT
TAAACAGCAGTGTTCCCAAACTGGGTTCTTATATCCCTTGCTCTGGTCAACCAGGTTGCAGGGTTTCCTG
TCCTCACAGGAACGAAGTCCCTAAAGAAACAGTGGCAGCCAGGTTTAGCCCCGGAATTGACTGGATTCCT
TTTTTAGCGGCCGCGGCCCATTGGTATGGCTTTTTCCCCGTATCCCCCCAGGTGTCTGCAGGCTCAAAGA
GCAGCGAGAAGCGTTCAGAGGAAAGCGATCCCGTGCCACCTTCCCCGTGCCCGGGCTGTCCCCGCACGCT
GCCGGCTCGGGGATGCGGGGGGAGCGCCGGACCGGAGCGGAGCCCCGGGCGGCTCGCTGCTGCCCCCTAG
CGGGGGAGGGACGTAATTACATCCCTGGGGGCTTTGGGGGGGGGCTGTCCCTGATATCTATAACAAGAAA
ATATATATATAATAAGTTATCACGTAAGTAGAACATGAAATAACAATATAATTATCGTATGAGTTAAATC
TTAAAAGTCACGTAAAAGATAATCATGCGTCATTTTGACTCACGCGGTCGTTATAGTTCAAAATCAGTGA
CACTTACCGCATTGACAAGCACGCCTCACGGGAGCTCCAAGCGGCGACTGAGATGTCCTAAATGCACAGC
GACGGATTCGCGCTATTTAGAAAGAGAGAGCAATATTTCAAGAATGCATGCGTCAATTTTACGCAGACTA
TCTTTCTAGGGTTAATCTAGCTGCATCAGGATCATATCGTCGGGTCTTTTTTCCGGCTCAGTCATCGCCC
AAGCTGGCGCTATCTGGGCATCGGGGAGGAAGAAGCCCGTGCCTTTTCCCGCGAGGTTGAAGCGGCATGG
AAAGAGTTTGCCGAGGATGACTGCTGCTGCATTGACGTTGAGCGAAAACGCACGTTTACCATGATGATTC
GGGAAGGTGTGGCCATGCACGCCTTTAACGGTGAACTGTTCGTTCAGGCCACCTGGGATACCAGTTCGTC
GCGGCTTTTCCGGACACAGTTCCGGATGGTCAGCCCGAAGCGCATCAGCAACCCGAACAATACCGGCGAC
AGCCGGAACTGCCGTGCCGGTGTGCAGATTAATGACAGCGGTGCGGCGCTGGGATATTACGTCAGCGAGG
ACGGGTATCCTGGCTGGATGCCGCAGAAATGGACATGGATACCCCGTGAGTTACCCGGCGGGCGCGCTTG
GCGTAATCATGGTCATAGCTGTTTCCTGTGTGAAATTGTTATCCGCTCACAATTCCACACAACATACGAG
CCGGAAGCATAAAGTGTAAAGCCTGGGGTGCCTAATGAGTGAGCTAACTCACATTAATTGCGTTGCGCTC
ACTGCCCGCTTTCCAGTCGGGAAACCTGTCGTGCCAGCTGCATTAATGAATCGGCCAACGCGCGGGGAGA
GGCGGTTTGCGTATTGGGCGCTCTTCCGCTTCCTCGCTCACTGACTCGCTGCGCTCGGTCGTTCGGCTGC
GGCGAGCGGTATCAGCTCACTCAAAGGCGGTAATACGGTTATCCACAGAATCAGGGGATAACGCAGGAAA
GAACATGTGAGCAAAAGGCCAGCAAAAGGCCAGGAACCGTAAAAAGGCCGCGTTGCTGGCGTTTTTCCAT
AGGCTCCGCCCCCCTGACGAGCATCACAAAAATCGACGCTCAAGTCAGAGGTGGCGAAACCCGACAGGAC
TATAAAGATACCAGGCGTTTCCCCCTGGAAGCTCCCTCGTGCGCTCTCCTGTTCCGACCCTGCCGCTTAC
CGGATACCTGTCCGCCTTTCTCCCTTCGGGAAGCGTGGCGCTTTCTCATAGCTCACGCTGTAGGTATCTC
AGTTCGGTGTAGGTCGTTCGCTCCAAGCTGGGCTGTGTGCACGAACCCCCCGTTCAGCCCGACCGCTGCG
CCTTATCCGGTAACTATCGTCTTGAGTCCAACCCGGTAAGACACGACTTATCGCCACTGGCAGCAGCCAC
TGGTAACAGGATTAGCAGAGCGAGGTATGTAGGCGGTGCTACAGAGTTCTTGAAGTGGTGGCCTAACTAC
GGCTACACTAGAAGAACAGTATTTGGTATCTGCGCTCTGCTGAAGCCAGTTACCTTCGGAAAAAGAGTTG
GTAGCTCTTGATCCGGCAAACAAACCACCGCTGGTAGCGGTGGTTTTTTTGTTTGCAAGCAGCAGATTAC
GCGCAGAAAAAAAGGATCTCAAGAAGATCCTTTGATCTTTTCTACGGGGTCTGACGCTCAGTGGAACGAA
AACTCACGTTAAGGGATTTTGGTCATGAGATTATCAAAAAGGATCTTCACCTAGATCCTTTTAAATTAAA
AATGAAGTTTTAAATCAATCTAAAGTATATATGAGTAAACTTGGTCTGACAGTTACCAATGCTTAATCAG
TGAGGCACCTATCTCAGCGATCTGTCTATTTCGTTCATCCATAGTTGCCTGACTCCCCGTCGTGTAGATA
ACTACGATACGGGAGGGCTTACCATCTGGCCCCAGTGCTGCAATGATACCGCGAGACCCACGCTCACCGG
CTCCAGATTTATCAGCAATAAACCAGCCAGCCGGAAGGGCCGAGCGCAGAAGTGGTCCTGCAACTTTATC
CGCCTCCATCCAGTCTATTAATTGTTGCCGGGAAGCTAGAGTAAGTAGTTCGCCAGTTAATAGTTTGCGC
AACGTTGTTGCCATTGCTACAGGCATCGTGGTGTCACGCTCGTCGTTTGGTATGGCTTCATTCAGCTCCG
GTTCCCAACGATCAAGGCGAGTTACATGATCCCCCATGTTGTGCAAAAAAGCGGTTAGCTCCTTCGGTCC
TCCGATCGTTGTCAGAAGTAAGTTGGCCGCAGTGTTATCACTCATGGTTATGGCAGCACTGCATAATTCT
CTTACTGTCATGCCATCCGTAAGATGCTTTTCTGTGACTGGTGAGTACTCAACCAAGTCATTCTGAGAAT
AGTGTATGCGGCGACCGAGTTGCTCTTGCCCGGCGTCAATACGGGATAATACCGCGCCACATAGCAGAAC
TTTAAAAGTGCTCATCATTGGAAAACGTTCTTCGGGGCGAAAACTCTCAAGGATCTTACCGCTGTTGAGA
TCCAGTTCGATGTAACCCACTCGTGCACCCAACTGATCTTCAGCATCTTTTACTTTCACCAGCGTTTCTG
GGTGAGCAAAAACAGGAAGGCAAAATGCCGCAAAAAAGGGAATAAGGGCGACACGGAAATGTTGAATACT
CATACTCTTCCTTTTTCAATATTATTGAAGCATTTATCAGGGTTATTGTCTCATGAGCGGATACATATTT
GAATGTATTTAGAAAAATAAACAAATAGGGGTTCCGCGCACATTTCCCCGAAAAGTGCCACCTAAATTGT
AAGCGTTAATATTTTGTTAAAATTCGCGTTAAATTTTTGTTAAATCAGCTCATTTTTTAACCAATAGGCC
GAAATCGGCAAAATCCCTTATAAATCAAAAGAATAGACCGAGATAGGGT
[37 nt withheld, positions 12230-12266]
AAAGAACGTGGACTCCAACGTCAAAGG
[49 nt withheld, positions 12294-12342]
T
[91 nt withheld, positions 12344-12434]
G
[124 nt withheld, positions 12436-12559]
CCCATTCGCCATTCAGGCTGCGCAACTGTTGGGAAGGGCGATCGGTGCGGGCCTCTTCGCTATTACGCCA
GCTGGCGAAAGGGGGATGTGCTGCAAGGCGATTAAGTTGGGTAACGCCAGGGTTTTCCCAGTCACGACGT
TGTAAAACGACGGCCAGTGAGCGCGCCTCGTTCATTCACGTTTTTGAACCCGTGGAGGACGGGCAGACTC
GCGGTGCAAATGTGTTTTACAGCGTGATGGAGCAGATGAAGATGCTCGACACGCTGCAGAACACGCAGCT
AGA
